Addgene plasmid #147490: pLNHA-C1-HsNot3-F673E_S
Purpose: Mammalian Expression of HsNot3-F673E
Depositing lab: Elisa Izaurralde. Depositing organization: Max Planck Institute for Developmental Biology. Publication: Structure and assembly of the NOT module of the human CCR4-NOT complex. Boland A, Chen Y, Raisch T, Jonas S, Kuzuoglu-Ozturk D, Wohlbold L, Weichenrieder O, Izaurralde E. Nat Struct Mol Biol. 2013 Nov;20(11):1289-97. doi: 10.1038/nsmb.2681. Epub 2013 Oct 13. PubMed 24121232.
Backbone
  Vector backbone: Unknown
  Vector type: Mammalian Expression
Growth in bacteria
  Bacterial resistance: Kanamycin, 50 μg/mL
  Growth temperature: 37°C
  Growth strain: DH5alpha
  Copy number: High Copy
Gene/Insert
  Gene/Insert name: HsNot3-F673E (alt name: CNOT3 cloned from a Kazusa clone : KIAA0691)
  Species: H. sapiens (human)
  Mutation: two silent mutations compared to the sequence given by NCBI: NM_014516.3.
  Entrez Gene: CNOT3 (a.k.a. IDDSADF, LENG2, NOT3, NOT3H)
  Cloning method: Unknown
Terms and licenses: Academic/Nonprofit Terms; Industry Terms: Not Available to Industry
Depositor comments: Plasmids from this collection were made available to the research community and donated after the lab closed. Please note that the sequence provided by the depositing laboratory may be theoretical/predicted or based on Sanger sequencing results. There may be discrepancies between sequencing results obtained by Addgene and the depositor sequence. If an Addgene verified sequence is not available, please contact before placing your order to request that our lab fully sequence the plasmid.
How to cite: pLNHA-C1-HsNot3-F673E_S was a gift from Elisa Izaurralde (Addgene plasmid # 147490 ; http://n2t.net/addgene:147490 ; RRID:Addgene_147490)
