[The description below was written by a language model from this plasmid's Addgene catalogue record and pLannotate feature annotations shown in this document.]
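Description:
pLNHA-C1-HsNot3-F673E_S is a 6,433 nt mammalian expression plasmid encoding human CNOT3 (NOT3), a subunit of the CCR4-NOT deadenylase complex, carrying the F673E substitution indicated by its name. The catalogue lists the backbone as unknown. The annotated layout resembles a C1-style vector in which the tag sits upstream of the cloning site, although this is an inference from the feature arrangement and the name. The plasmid is propagated in E. coli from a high-copy ColE1/pUC origin under kanamycin selection, and it also carries an f1 origin. A single Tn5 NeoR/KanR gene is placed behind tandem bacterial (bla) and SV40 early promoters and is followed by an HSV TK polyadenylation signal. This arrangement gives kanamycin resistance in bacteria and should allow G418 selection in mammalian cells.

Expression is driven by the human CMV immediate-early enhancer and promoter and terminated by an SV40 poly(A) signal. An HA epitope sequence, annotated as a fragment of a 3xHA tag, lies upstream of residual multiple cloning site sequence and the CNOT3 open reading frame, so the protein is expected to be N-terminally HA-tagged. The "LN" in the name may refer to a further N-terminal element between the promoter and the HA tag, but the record does not annotate or describe one. The insert was derived from a Kazusa cDNA clone and differs from the NCBI reference by two silent mutations. Several short annotations (HIV-1 LTR, large T antigen, ble and bGH poly(A) fragments) are probably incidental matches to backbone sequence rather than functional parts. The associated study concerns the structure and assembly of the NOT module of the human CCR4-NOT complex, which suggests the mutant was made to test CNOT3 function or interactions in human cells, though the record does not state the mutation's effect.
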