Features (pLannotate 1.2.2; 17 found; start..end, strand, type, name):
     61..364     +  enhancer       CMV enhancer: human cytomegalovirus immediate early enhancer
    365..568     +  promoter       CMV promoter: human cytomegalovirus (CMV) immediate early promoter
    564..597     +  LTR            5' LTR (truncated) (fragment): truncated 5' long terminal repeat (LTR) from HIV-1
    613..631     +  promoter       T7 promoter: promoter for bacteriophage T7 RNA polymerase
    755..781     +  CDS            3xHA (fragment): three tandem HA epitope tags
    787..832     +  misc_feature   MCS (fragment): multiple cloning site
    833..3088    +  CDS            CNOT3: CNOT3_HUMAN - Also known as KIAA0691, LENG2, NOT3. Experimental evidence at protein level: Swiss-Prot protein existence level 1. Component of the CCR4-NOT complex which is one of the major cellular mRNA deadenylases and is linked to various cellular processes including bulk mRNA degradation, miRNA-mediated repression, translational repression during translational initiation and general transcription regulation. Additional complex functions may be a consequence of its influence on mRNA expression. May be involved in metabolic regulation; may be involved in recruitment of the CCR4-NOT complex to
   3114..3198    +  CDS            large T antigen (fragment): large T antigen from SV40 (simian virus 40)
   3221..3342    +  polyA_signal   SV40 poly(A) signal: SV40 polyadenylation signal
   3376..3804    -  rep_origin     f1 ori (sequence partly withheld): f1 bacteriophage origin of replication; arrow indicates direction of (+) strand synthesis
   3831..3935    +  promoter       AmpR promoter: bla
   3937..4294    +  promoter       SV40 promoter: SV40 enhancer and early promoter
   4329..5123    +  CDS            NeoR/KanR: aminoglycoside phosphotransferase from Tn5; aph(3')-II (or nptII); confers resistance to neomycin, kanamycin, and G418 (Geneticin®)
   5144..5296    +  CDS            ble (fragment): BLE_KLEPN - Experimental evidence at protein level: Swiss-Prot protein existence level 1. Binding protein with a strong affinity to the bleomycin family of antibiotics. Binds to CL990; an antimitotic-antibiotic compound. From Klebsiella pneumoniae.
   5355..5402    +  polyA_signal   HSV TK poly(A) signal: herpes simplex virus thymidine kinase polyadenylation signal (Cole and Stacy, 1985)
   5493..5509    -  polyA_signal   bGH poly(A) signal (fragment): bovine growth hormone polyadenylation signal
   5731..6319    +  rep_origin     ori: high-copy-number ColE1/pMB1/pBR322/pUC origin of replication
>Addgene plasmid #147490 | pLNHA-C1-HsNot3-F673E_S | depositor full sequence | sequence record 289937 | Full Sequence
TAGTTATTAATAGTAATCAATTACGGGGTCATTAGTTCATAGCCCATATATGGAGTTCCGCGTTACATAA
CTTACGGTAAATGGCCCGCCTGGCTGACCGCCCAACGACCCCCGCCCATTGACGTCAATAATGACGTATG
TTCCCATAGTAACGCCAATAGGGACTTTCCATTGACGTCAATGGGTGGAGTATTTACGGTAAACTGCCCA
CTTGGCAGTACATCAAGTGTATCATATGCCAAGTACGCCCCCTATTGACGTCAATGACGGTAAATGGCCC
GCCTGGCATTATGCCCAGTACATGACCTTATGGGACTTTCCTACTTGGCAGTACATCTACGTATTAGTCA
TCGCTATTACCATGGTGATGCGGTTTTGGCAGTACATCAATGGGCGTGGATAGCGGTTTGACTCACGGGG
ATTTCCAAGTCTCCACCCCATTGACGTCAATGGGAGTTTGTTTTGGCACCAAAATCAACGGGACTTTCCA
AAATGTCGTAACAACTCCGCCCCATTGACGCAAATGGGCGGTAGGCGTGTACGGTGGGAGGTCTATATAA
GCAGAGCTCTCTGGCTAACTAGAGAACCCACTGCTTACTGGCTTATCGAAATTAATACGACTCACTATAG
GGAGACCCAAGCTCTAGCGCTACCGGTCGCCACCATGGACGCACAAACACGACGACGTGAGCGTCGCGCT
GAGAAACAAGCTCAATGGAAAGCTGCAAACGGTGGATCTCCTCCACATATGGCTTACCCATACGATGTTC
CAGATTACGCTCCTCCATCTCGAGCTCAAGCTTCGAATTCTGCAGTCGACGGTACCGCGGGCGCGGACAA
GCGCAAACTCCAAGGTGAGATTGATCGCTGCCTCAAGAAGGTGTCCGAGGGCGTGGAGCAGTTTGAAGAT
ATTTGGCAGAAGCTCCACAATGCAGCCAACGCGAACCAGAAAGAAAAGTATGAGGCTGACCTAAAGAAGG
AGATTAAGAAGCTACAACGGCTGAGGGACCAAATCAAGACATGGGTAGCGTCCAACGAGATCAAGGACAA
GAGGCAGCTTATAGACAACCGCAAGCTCATTGAGACGCAAATGGAACGGTTCAAAGTTGTGGAACGAGAG
ACCAAAACCAAAGCTTACAGCAAAGAGGGCCTGGGCCTGGCCCAGAAGGTAGATCCTGCCCAGAAGGAGA
AGGAAGAGGTTGGCCAGTGGCTCACGAATACCATCGACACGCTCAACATGCAGGTGGACCAGTTTGAGAG
TGAAGTGGAGTCACTGTCAGTGCAGACACGCAAGAAGAAGGGCGACAAGGATAAGCAGGACCGGATTGAG
GGCTTGAAGCGGCACATCGAGAAGCACCGCTACCACGTGCGCATGCTAGAGACCATCCTGCGCATGCTGG
ACAATGACTCCATCCTCGTTGACGCCATCCGCAAGATCAAGGACGACGTTGAGTACTATGTTGACTCATC
CCAGGACCCCGACTTCGAGGAGAACGAGTTTCTCTACGATGACCTGGACCTCGAGGACATTCCACAGGCG
CTGGTCGCCACCTCCCCCCCCAGCCACAGCCACATGGAGGATGAGATCTTCAACCAGTCCAGCAGCACGC
CCACCTCAACCACCTCCAGCTCTCCCATCCCGCCCAGCCCAGCCAACTGTACCACGGAAAACTCTGAAGA
TGATAAGAAGAGGGGACGTTCCACAGACAGTGAAGTCAGCCAGTCTCCAGCCAAAAACGGCTCCAAGCCT
GTCCACAGCAACCAGCACCCTCAGTCCCCAGCTGTGCCGCCCACCTACCCCTCCGGCCCCCCGCCTGCTG
CCTCTGCCTTGAGCACCACTCCTGGCAACAATGGGGTCCCCGCCCCCGCAGCACCCCCAAGTGCCCTGGG
CCCCAAGGCCAGTCCAGCTCCCAGCCACAACTCGGGCACCCCTGCTCCCTATGCCCAGGCTGTGGCCCCA
CCAGCTCCCAGTGGGCCCAGCACGACCCAGCCCCGGCCCCCCAGCGTCCAGCCTAGCGGAGGCGGAGGCG
GCGGCAGCGGAGGCGGAGGGAGCAGCAGCAGTAGTAACAGCAGTGCCGGTGGAGGGGCTGGCAAGCAGAA
TGGCGCCACCAGTTACAGCTCAGTTGTGGCAGACAGCCCGGCAGAGGTGGCTTTGAGCAGCAGTGGGGGC
AACAATGCCAGCAGCCAGGCCTTGGGCCCCCCTTCCGGCCCCCACAACCCACCTCCCAGCACCTCGAAGG
AACCCAGTGCGGCAGCCCCAACGGGGGCTGGGGGCGTGGCCCCAGGCTCAGGGAACAACTCAGGGGGACC
CAGCCTCCTGGTGCCACTGCCTGTGAATCCTCCCAGCTCCCCAACGCCCAGCTTCAGTGATGCCAAGGCA
GCCGGTGCCCTGCTCAATGGGCCTCCACAGTTCAGCACCGCCCCAGAAATCAAGGCCCCTGAGCCTCTGA
GCTCCTTGAAGTCCATGGCGGAACGGGCAGCCATCAGCTCTGGCATTGAGGACCCTGTGCCAACGCTGCA
CCTGACCGAGCGAGACATCATCCTGAGCAGTACATCAGCACCTCCGGCCTCAGCCCAGCCGCCCCTGCAG
CTGTCAGAGGTGAACATACCGCTGTCGCTGGGTGTCTGTCCACTGGGCCCTGTGCCCCTCACCAAGGAGC
AGCTCTATCAGCAGGCCATGGAAGAGGCCGCCTGGCACCACATGCCTCACCCCTCTGACTCTGAGCGTAT
TCGGCAGTACCTCCCCCGGAACCCCTGTCCGACGCCCCCCTACCACCACCAGATGCCACCCCCACACTCG
GACACTGTGGAATTCTACCAGCGCCTGTCGACCGAGACACTCTTCGAAATCTTCTACTATCTGGAGGGCA
CTAAGGCACAGTATCTGGCAGCCAAGGCCCTAAAGAAGCAGTCATGGCGATTCCACACCAAGTACATGAT
GTGGTTCCAGAGGCACGAGGAGCCCAAGACCATCACTGACGAGTTTGAGCAGGGCACCTACATCTACTTT
GACTACGAGAAGTGGGGCCAGCGGAAGAAGGAAGGCTTCACCTTTGAGTACCGCTACCTGGAGGACCGGG
ACCTCCAGTGAGGATCCACCGGATCTAGATAACTGATCATAATCAGCCATACCACATTTGTAGAGGTTTT
ACTTGCTTTAAAAAACCTCCCACACCTCCCCCTGAACCTGAAACATAAAATGAATGCAATTGTTGTTGTT
AACTTGTTTATTGCAGCTTATAATGGTTACAAATAAAGCAATAGCATCACAAATTTCACAAATAAAGCAT
TTTTTTCACTGCATTCTAGTTGTGGTTTGTCCAAACTCATCAATGTATCTTAACGCGTAAATTGTAAGCG
TTAATATTTTGTTAAAATTCGCGTTAAATTTTTGTTAAATCAGCTCATTTTTTAACCAATAGGCCGAAAT
CGGCAAAATCCCTTATAAATCAAAAGAATAGACCGAGATAGGGT
[37 nt withheld, positions 3475-3511]
AAAGAACGTGGACTCCAACGTCAAAGG
[49 nt withheld, positions 3539-3587]
T
[91 nt withheld, positions 3589-3679]
G
[124 nt withheld, positions 3681-3804]
CAGGTGGCACTTTTCGGGGAAATGTGCGCGGAACCCCTATTTGTTTATTTTTCTAAATACATTCAAATAT
GTATCCGCTCATGAGACAATAACCCTGATAAATGCTTCAATAATATTGAAAAAGGAAGAGTCCTGAGGCG
GAAAGAACCAGCTGTGGAATGTGTGTCAGTTAGGGTGTGGAAAGTCCCCAGGCTCCCCAGCAGGCAGAAG
TATGCAAAGCATGCATCTCAATTAGTCAGCAACCAGGTGTGGAAAGTCCCCAGGCTCCCCAGCAGGCAGA
AGTATGCAAAGCATGCATCTCAATTAGTCAGCAACCATAGTCCCGCCCCTAACTCCGCCCATCCCGCCCC
TAACTCCGCCCAGTTCCGCCCATTCTCCGCCCCATGGCTGACTAATTTTTTTTATTTATGCAGAGGCCGA
GGCCGCCTCGGCCTCTGAGCTATTCCAGAAGTAGTGAGGAGGCTTTTTTGGAGGCCTAGGCTTTTGCAAA
GATCGATCAAGAGACAGGATGAGGATCGTTTCGCATGATTGAACAAGATGGATTGCACGCAGGTTCTCCG
GCCGCTTGGGTGGAGAGGCTATTCGGCTATGACTGGGCACAACAGACAATCGGCTGCTCTGATGCCGCCG
TGTTCCGGCTGTCAGCGCAGGGGCGCCCGGTTCTTTTTGTCAAGACCGACCTGTCCGGTGCCCTGAATGA
ACTGCAAGACGAGGCAGCGCGGCTATCGTGGCTGGCCACGACGGGCGTTCCTTGCGCAGCTGTGCTCGAC
GTTGTCACTGAAGCGGGAAGGGACTGGCTGCTATTGGGCGAAGTGCCGGGGCAGGATCTCCTGTCATCTC
ACCTTGCTCCTGCCGAGAAAGTATCCATCATGGCTGATGCAATGCGGCGGCTGCATACGCTTGATCCGGC
TACCTGCCCATTCGACCACCAAGCGAAACATCGCATCGAGCGAGCACGTACTCGGATGGAAGCCGGTCTT
GTCGATCAGGATGATCTGGACGAAGAGCATCAGGGGCTCGCGCCAGCCGAACTGTTCGCCAGGCTCAAGG
CGAGCATGCCCGACGGCGAGGATCTCGTCGTGACCCATGGCGATGCCTGCTTGCCGAATATCATGGTGGA
AAATGGCCGCTTTTCTGGATTCATCGACTGTGGCCGGCTGGGTGTGGCGGACCGCTATCAGGACATAGCG
TTGGCTACCCGTGATATTGCTGAAGAGCTTGGCGGCGAATGGGCTGACCGCTTCCTCGTGCTTTACGGTA
TCGCCGCTCCCGATTCGCAGCGCATCGCCTTCTATCGCCTTCTTGACGAGTTCTTCTGAGCGGGACTCTG
GGGTTCGAAATGACCGACCAAGCGACGCCCAACCTGCCATCACGAGATTTCGATTCCACCGCCGCCTTCT
ATGAAAGGTTGGGCTTCGGAATCGTTTTCCGGGACGCCGGCTGGATGATCCTCCAGCGCGGGGATCTCAT
GCTGGAGTTCTTCGCCCACCCTAGGGGGAGGCTAACTGAAACACGGAAGGAGACAATACCGGAAGGAACC
CGCGCTATGACGGCAATAAAAAGACAGAATAAAACGCACGGTGTTGGGTCGTTTGTTCATAAACGCGGGG
TTCGGTCCCAGGGCTGGCACTCTGTCGATACCCCACCGAGACCCCATTGGGGCCAATACGCCCGCGTTTC
TTCCTTTTCCCCACCCCACCCCCCAAGTTCGGGTGAAGGCCCAGGGCTCGCAGCCAACGTCGGGGCGGCA
GGCCCTGCCATAGCCTCAGGTTACTCATATATACTTTAGATTGATTTAAAACTTCATTTTTAATTTAAAA
GGATCTAGGTGAAGATCCTTTTTGATAATCTCATGACCAAAATCCCTTAACGTGAGTTTTCGTTCCACTG
AGCGTCAGACCCCGTAGAAAAGATCAAAGGATCTTCTTGAGATCCTTTTTTTCTGCGCGTAATCTGCTGC
TTGCAAACAAAAAAACCACCGCTACCAGCGGTGGTTTGTTTGCCGGATCAAGAGCTACCAACTCTTTTTC
CGAAGGTAACTGGCTTCAGCAGAGCGCAGATACCAAATACTGTCCTTCTAGTGTAGCCGTAGTTAGGCCA
CCACTTCAAGAACTCTGTAGCACCGCCTACATACCTCGCTCTGCTAATCCTGTTACCAGTGGCTGCTGCC
AGTGGCGATAAGTCGTGTCTTACCGGGTTGGACTCAAGACGATAGTTACCGGATAAGGCGCAGCGGTCGG
GCTGAACGGGGGGTTCGTGCACACAGCCCAGCTTGGAGCGAACGACCTACACCGAACTGAGATACCTACA
GCGTGAGCTATGAGAAAGCGCCACGCTTCCCGAAGGGAGAAAGGCGGACAGGTATCCGGTAAGCGGCAGG
GTCGGAACAGGAGAGCGCACGAGGGAGCTTCCAGGGGGAAACGCCTGGTATCTTTATAGTCCTGTCGGGT
TTCGCCACCTCTGACTTGAGCGTCGATTTTTGTGATGCTCGTCAGGGGGGCGGAGCCTATGGAAAAACGC
CAGCAACGCGGCCTTTTTACGGTTCCTGGCCTTTTGCTGGCCTTTTGCTCACATGTTCTTTCCTGCGTTA
TCCCCTGATTCTGTGGATAACCGTATTACCGCCATGCAT
